Addgene plasmid #183899: TALED_Right-ND1-1397N-UGI
Purpose: Expresses TALED_Right-ND1-1397N-UGI in mammalian cells
Depositing lab: Jin-Soo Kim. Depositing organization: Institute for Basic Science. Publication: Targeted A-to-G base editing in human mitochondrial DNA with programmable deaminases. Cho SI, Lee S, Mok YG, Lim K, Lee J, Lee JM, Chung E, Kim JS. Cell. 2022 May 12;185(10):1764-1776.e12. doi: 10.1016/j.cell.2022.03.039. Epub 2022 Apr 25. PubMed 35472302.
Backbone
  Vector backbone: p3s
  Backbone size w/o insert (bp): 3723
  Total vector size (bp): 6816
  Vector type: Mammalian Expression
Growth in bacteria
  Bacterial resistance: Ampicillin, 100 μg/mL
  Growth temperature: 37°C
  Growth strain: DH5alpha
  Copy number: High Copy
Gene/Insert
  Gene/Insert name: DDCBE for ND1 mutation
  Species: Synthetic
  Insert size (bp): 3093
  Promoter: pCMV
  Cloning method: Gibson Cloning
  Sequencing primers: 5′ CGCAAATGGGCGGTAGGCGTG; 3′ TAGAAGGCACAGTCGAGG
Terms and licenses: Academic/Nonprofit Terms; Industry Terms: Not Available to Industry
How to cite: TALED_Right-ND1-1397N-UGI was a gift from Jin-Soo Kim (Addgene plasmid # 183899 ; http://n2t.net/addgene:183899 ; RRID:Addgene_183899)
