[The description below was written by a language model from this plasmid's Addgene catalogue record and pLannotate feature annotations shown in this document.]
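Description:
TALED_Right-ND1-1397N-UGI is a 6.8 kb mammalian expression plasmid built on the p3s backbone. It encodes the right-hand arm of a TALE-based mitochondrial DNA base editor directed at the ND1 gene. It is propagated in E. coli as a high-copy plasmid through a ColE1/pUC-type origin and is selected with ampicillin via the β-lactamase gene. The backbone also carries remnants of earlier vector elements: fragments of an SV40 promoter and bleomycin-resistance gene with an SV40 poly(A) signal, lac promoter/operator and lacI pieces, and a bom fragment. As these are annotated only as fragments, no functional mammalian selection marker is evident from the record.

The synthetic insert of about 3.1 kb is driven by the CMV immediate-early enhancer and promoter and terminated by the bGH polyadenylation signal, with T7 and SP6 promoters flanking the cassette. The open reading frame begins with a COX8A-derived fragment, consistent with a mitochondrial targeting sequence, followed by a FLAG epitope fragment. Next comes an AvrBs3-type TALE scaffold; only its N-terminal portion is annotated, and the unannotated stretch that follows presumably contains the repeat array that specifies the ND1 target. A fragment of the Burkholderia DddA double-stranded DNA cytidine deaminase follows. The name suggests this is the N-terminal half of a toxin split at position 1397, which would need the complementary half delivered on a partner left-arm construct. A C-terminal uracil glycosylase inhibitor (UGI) blocks excision of the uracil produced by deamination. The catalogue describes the insert as a DdCBE for ND1 mutation, and the construct was deposited with work on programmable deaminases for mitochondrial base editing in human cells.
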