Features (pLannotate 1.2.2; 22 found; start..end, strand, type, name):
    235..823     -  rep_origin     ori: high-copy-number ColE1/pMB1/pBR322/pUC origin of replication
    994..1854    -  CDS            AmpR: β-lactamase; bla; confers resistance to ampicillin, carbenicillin, and related antibiotics
   1855..1959    -  promoter       AmpR promoter: bla
   2018..2070    -  misc_feature   bom (fragment): basis of mobility region from pBR322
   2225..2604    +  enhancer       CMV enhancer: human cytomegalovirus immediate early enhancer
   2605..2808    +  promoter       CMV promoter: human cytomegalovirus (CMV) immediate early promoter
   2804..2837    +  LTR            5' LTR (truncated) (fragment): truncated 5' long terminal repeat (LTR) from HIV-1
   2853..2871    +  promoter       T7 promoter: promoter for bacteriophage T7 RNA polymerase
   2881..2964    +  CDS            COX8A (fragment): COX8A_HUMAN - Also known as COX8, COX8L. Experimental evidence at protein level: Swiss-Prot protein existence level 1. Component of the cytochrome c oxidase, the last enzyme in the mitochondrial electron transport chain which drives oxidative phosphorylation. The respiratory chain contains 3 multisubunit complexes succinate dehydrogenase (complex II, CII), ubiquinol- cytochrome c oxidoreductase (cytochrome b-c1 complex, complex III, CIII) and cytochrome c oxidase (complex IV, CIV), that cooperate to transfer electrons derived from NADH and succinate to molecular oxygen, creating an electrochem
   3007..3031    +  CDS            2xFLAG (fragment): two tandem FLAG® epitope tags
   3046..3552    +  CDS            avrBs3 (fragment): AVRB3_XANEU - Experimental evidence at protein level: Swiss-Prot protein existence level 1. Avirulence protein. Acts as a transcription factor in C.annuum plants. In susceptible plants lacking the Bs3 resistance gene induces expression of a number of genes, including genes homologous to a family of auxin-induced genes, alpha-expansin genes, pectate lyase, anthocyanidin glucoside rhamnosyl transferase and at least one transcription factor, UPA20. Their expression leads to plant hypertrophy in mesophyll cells, probably mainly mediated by UPA20 (PubMed:17962565). In resistant plants induces the h
   5377..5706    +  CDS            dddA (fragment): DDDA_BURC1 - Experimental evidence at protein level: Swiss-Prot protein existence level 1. Toxic component of a toxin-immunity protein module, which functions as a cellular contact-dependent growth inhibition (CDI) system. CDI modules allow bacteria to communicate with and inhibit the growth of closely related neighboring bacteria in a contact-dependent fashion. Bacteria that have this module inhibit or kill bacteria without it, giving them a growth advantage. Probably specifically inhibited by cognate immunity protein DddI (Probable). The C-terminal 163 residue fragment has double-stranded DN
   5716..5964    +  CDS            UGI: UNGI_BPPB2 - Experimental evidence at protein level: Swiss-Prot protein existence level 1. This protein binds specifically and reversibly to the host uracil-DNA glycosylase, preventing removal of uracil residues from PBS2 DNA by the host uracil-excision repair system. From Bacillus phage PBS2 (Bacteriophage PBS2).
   5980..5998    -  promoter       SP6 promoter: promoter for bacteriophage SP6 RNA polymerase
   6024..6248    +  polyA_signal   bGH poly(A) signal: bovine growth hormone polyadenylation signal
   6252..6273    +  promoter       SV40 promoter (fragment): SV40 enhancer and early promoter
   6326..6484    +  CDS            ble (fragment): BLE_KLEPN - Experimental evidence at protein level: Swiss-Prot protein existence level 1. Binding protein with a strong affinity to the bleomycin family of antibiotics. Binds to CL990; an antimitotic-antibiotic compound. From Klebsiella pneumoniae.
   6479..6600    +  polyA_signal   SV40 poly(A) signal: SV40 polyadenylation signal
   6673..6689    -  protein_bind   lac operator: The lac repressor binds to the lac operator to inhibit transcription in E. coli. This inhibition can be relieved by adding lactose or isopropyl-β-D-thiogalactopyranoside (IPTG). lac repressor encoded by lacI
   6697..6727    -  promoter       lac promoter: promoter for the E. coli lac operon
   6742..6763    -  protein_bind   CAP binding site: CAP binding activates transcription in the presence of cAMP. E. coli catabolite activator protein
   6776..52      -  CDS            lacI (fragment) (across the origin): lac repressor; lacI; The lac repressor binds to the lac operator to inhibit transcription in E. coli. This inhibition can be relieved by adding lactose or isopropyl-β-D-thiogalactopyranoside (IPTG).
>Addgene plasmid #183899 | TALED_Right-ND1-1397N-UGI | addgene full sequence | sequence record 360286 | Addgene NGS Result
GCATTAATGAATCGGCCAACGCGCGGGGAGAGGCGGTTTGCGTATTGGGCGCTCTTCCGCTTCCTCGCTC
ACTGACTCGCTGCGCTCGGTCGTTCGGCTGCGGCGAGCGGTATCAGCTCACTCAAAGGCGGTAATACGGT
TATCCACAGAATCAGGGGATAACGCAGGAAAGAACATGTGAGCAAAAGGCCAGCAAAAGGCCAGGAACCG
TAAAAAGGCCGCGTTGCTGGCGTTTTTCCATAGGCTCCGCCCCCCTGACGAGCATCACAAAAATCGACGC
TCAAGTCAGAGGTGGCGAAACCCGACAGGACTATAAAGATACCAGGCGTTTCCCCCTGGAAGCTCCCTCG
TGCGCTCTCCTGTTCCGACCCTGCCGCTTACCGGATACCTGTCCGCCTTTCTCCCTTCGGGAAGCGTGGC
GCTTTCTCATAGCTCACGCTGTAGGTATCTCAGTTCGGTGTAGGTCGTTCGCTCCAAGCTGGGCTGTGTG
CACGAACCCCCCGTTCAGCCCGACCGCTGCGCCTTATCCGGTAACTATCGTCTTGAGTCCAACCCGGTAA
GACACGACTTATCGCCACTGGCAGCAGCCACTGGTAACAGGATTAGCAGAGCGAGGTATGTAGGCGGTGC
TACAGAGTTCTTGAAGTGGTGGCCTAACTACGGCTACACTAGAAGAACAGTATTTGGTATCTGCGCTCTG
CTGAAGCCAGTTACCTTCGGAAAAAGAGTTGGTAGCTCTTGATCCGGCAAACAAACCACCGCTGGTAGCG
GTGGTTTTTTTGTTTGCAAGCAGCAGATTACGCGCAGAAAAAAAGGATCTCAAGAAGATCCTTTGATCTT
TTCTACGGGGTCTGACGCTCAGTGGAACGAAAACTCACGTTAAGGGATTTTGGTCATGAGATTATCAAAA
AGGATCTTCACCTAGATCCTTTTAAATTAAAAATGAAGTTTTAAATCAATCTAAAGTATATATGAGTAAA
CTTGGTCTGACAGTTACCAATGCTTAATCAGTGAGGCACCTATCTCAGCGATCTGTCTATTTCGTTCATC
CATAGTTGCCTGACTCCCCGTCGTGTAGATAACTACGATACGGGAGGGCTTACCATCTGGCCCCAGTGCT
GCAATGATACCGCGAGATCCACGCTCACCGGCTCCAGATTTATCAGCAATAAACCAGCCAGCCGGAAGGG
CCGAGCGCAGAAGTGGTCCTGCAACTTTATCCGCCTCCATCCAGTCTATTAATTGTTGCCGGGAAGCTAG
AGTAAGTAGTTCGCCAGTTAATAGTTTGCGCAACGTTGTTGCCATTGCTACAGGCATCGTGGTGTCACGC
TCGTCGTTTGGTATGGCTTCATTCAGCTCCGGTTCCCAACGATCAAGGCGAGTTACATGATCCCCCATGT
TGTGCAAAAAAGCGGTTAGCTCCTTCGGTCCTCCGATCGTTGTCAGAAGTAAGTTGGCCGCAGTGTTATC
ACTCATGGTTATGGCAGCACTGCATAATTCTCTTACTGTCATGCCATCCGTAAGATGCTTTTCTGTGACT
GGTGAGTACTCAACCAAGTCATTCTGAGAATAGTGTATGCGGCGACCGAGTTGCTCTTGCCCGGCGTCAA
TACGGGATAATACCGCGCCACATAGCAGAACTTTAAAAGTGCTCATCATTGGAAAACGTTCTTCGGGGCG
AAAACTCTCAAGGATCTTACCGCTGTTGAGATCCAGTTCGATGTAACCCACTCGTGCACCCAACTGATCT
TCAGCATCTTTTACTTTCACCAGCGTTTCTGGGTGAGCAAAAACAGGAAGGCAAAATGCCGCAAAAAAGG
GAATAAGGGCGACACGGAAATGTTGAATACTCATACTCTTCCTTTTTCAATATTATTGAAGCATTTATCA
GGGTTATTGTCTCATGAGCGGATACATATTTGAATGTATTTAGAAAAATAAACAAATAGGGGTTCCGCGC
ACATTTCCCCGAAAAGTGCCACCTGACGTCGACGGATCGGGAGATCTCCCGATCCCCTATGGTGCACTCT
CAGTACAATCTGCTCTGATGCCGCATAGTTAAGCCAGTATCTGCTCCCTGCTTGTGTGTTGGAGGTCGCT
GAGTAGTGCGCGAGCAAAATTTAAGCTACAACAAGGCAAGGCTTGACCGACAATTGCATGAAGAATCTGC
TTAGGGTTAGGCGTTTTGCGCTGCTTCGCGATGTACGGGCCAGATATACGCGTTGACATTGATTATTGAC
TAGTTATTAATAGTAATCAATTACGGGGTCATTAGTTCATAGCCCATATATGGAGTTCCGCGTTACATAA
CTTACGGTAAATGGCCCGCCTGGCTGACCGCCCAACGACCCCCGCCCATTGACGTCAATAATGACGTATG
TTCCCATAGTAACGCCAATAGGGACTTTCCATTGACGTCAATGGGTGGAGTATTTACGGTAAACTGCCCA
CTTGGCAGTACATCAAGTGTATCATATGCCAAGTACGCCCCCTATTGACGTCAATGACGGTAAATGGCCC
GCCTGGCATTATGCCCAGTACATGACCTTATGGGACTTTCCTACTTGGCAGTACATCTACGTATTAGTCA
TCGCTATTACCATGGTGATGCGGTTTTGGCAGTACATCAATGGGCGTGGATAGCGGTTTGACTCACGGGG
ATTTCCAAGTCTCCACCCCATTGACGTCAATGGGAGTTTGTTTTGGCACCAAAATCAACGGGACTTTCCA
AAATGTCGTAACAACTCCGCCCCATTGACGCAAATGGGCGGTAGGCGTGTACGGTGGGAGGTCTATATAA
GCAGAGCTCTCTGGCTAACTAGAGAACCCACTGCTTACTGGCTTATCGAAATTAATACGACTCACTATAG
GGAGATGGCCTCTGTCTTGACACCACTCCTGCTCAGGGGCCTGACTGGATCAGCTAGGCGGCTCCCCGTT
CCTCGCGCAAAAATACACAGCCTGGACTATAAGGACCATGACGGTGATTACAAAGATCACGACATAGATT
ATAAGGATGATGATGATAAGGGGATCCGAATTCAAGATCTACGCACGCTCGGCTACAGCCAGCAGCAACA
GGAGAAGATCAAACCGAAGGTTCGTTCGACAGTGGCGCAGCACCACGAGGCACTGGTCGGCCATGGGTTT
ACACACGCGCACATCGTTGCGCTCAGCCAACACCCGGCAGCGTTAGGGACCGTCGCTGTCAAGTATCAGG
ACATGATCGCAGCGTTGCCAGAGGCGACACACGAAGCGATCGTTGGCGTCGGCAAACAGTGGTCCGGCGC
ACGCGCTCTGGAGGCCTTGCTCACGGTGGCGGGAGAGTTGAGAGGTCCACCGTTACAGTTGGACACAGGC
CAACTTCTCAAGATTGCAAAACGTGGCGGCGTGACCGCAGTGGAGGCAGTGCATGCATGGCGCAATGCAC
TGACGGGTGCCCCCCTGAACCTCACTCCTGATCAAGTGGTTGCCATTGCCTCTAACAACGGCGGAAAACA
GGCTCTTGAGACTGTCCAGAGGCTGCTGCCCGTGCTCTGTCAGGATCATGGACTCACACCTGCTCAAGTG
GTTGCAATCGCCAGCAATATTGGCGGTAAACAGGCCTTGGAAACAGTTCAACGCTTGCTTCCAGTCTTGT
GCCAAGCTCACGGGCTGACCCCAGAGCAGGTCGTGGCTATCGCATCTAACAATGGTGGTAAGCAAGCTCT
GGAGACAGTGCAGAGACTTCTCCCAGTTCTGTGCCAGGCCCACGGGTTGACACCTGATCAAGTCGTTGCA
ATCGCATCAAATGGCGGAGGGAAGCAGGCTCTTGAGACTGTGCAGAGGTTGCTCCCTGTTCTCTGCCAGG
CCCACGGTTTGACACCCGCACAGGTTGTCGCTATCGCTAGTAACGGTGGGGGTAAGCAAGCCTTGGAGAC
TGTTCAAAGATTGCTGCCTGTGCTGTGCCAGGCCCATGGGCTCACTCCTGAACAGGTCGTTGCTATTGCT
AGCAACGGAGGCGGTAAACAAGCCCTCGAAACTGTCCAACGCCTTTTGCCTGTCCTCTGTCAAGCACACG
GACTTACACCAGCACAGGTTGTCGCAATTGCCTCCAATAACGGTGGTAAACAGGCTCTGGAAACAGTCCA
GAGACTCCTCCCCGTTTTGTGTCAAGACCACGGTCTGACCCCCGCCCAAGTGGTTGCTATTGCCAGTAAC
ATTGGTGGAAAACAAGCCCTCGAAACTGTTCAGAGGCTTTTGCCAGTCCTGTGCCAGGCCCATGGGCTTA
CACCTGAGCAAGTGGTTGCAATCGCTTCTAACGGAGGGGGCAAGCAGGCTCTTGAGACAGTTCAACGCCT
GTTGCCAGTTTTGTGCCAAGCCCACGGCCTTACTCCAGATCAGGTCGTCGCAATCGCTAGCAATAACGGA
GGCAAACAAGCCCTGGAAACTGTCCAGCGCTTGCTCCCTGTTCTTTGCCAAGCCCATGGACTGACCCCCG
CACAAGTTGTCGCTATTGCATCACACGATGGAGGTAAACAGGCATTGGAAACAGTGCAAAGATTGCTTCC
CGTTCTGTGTCAAGATCATGGCTTGACACCCGACCAGGTTGTGGCCATCGCAAGCAATGGTGGTGGTAAG
CAAGCTCTCGAGACAGTTCAAAGGCTGCTGCCAGTTTTGTGCCAGGCACACGGACTGACTCCCGATCAGG
TCGTTGCAATTGCAAGCCATGATGGCGGCAAGCAGGCTTTGGAAACAGTCCAGAGGTTGCTTCCTGTCCT
TTGTCAGGCTCACGGGTTGACTCCAGACCAAGTGGTGGCAATCGCCTCTAATATTGGCGGTAAGCAAGCC
CTCGAGACAGTTCAACGGTTGCTCCCAGTGCTTTGCCAGGCACATGGACTTACTCCAGCTCAAGTTGTTG
CTATTGCTTCTCACGATGGTGGTAAGCAAGCATTGGAAACCGTCCAGCGCCTGTTGCCAGTTTTGTGCCA
GGCTCATGGCCTGACACCTGCACAGGTGGTTGCAATCGCAAGCCATGATGGCGGTAAGCAAGCTTTGGAG
ACAGTCCAGCGCTTGCTTCCCGTGCTCTGTCAAGACCACGGTCTGACCCCCGCTCAAGTTGTGGCTATTG
CTTCCCATGACGGGGGCAAGCAGGCTTTGGAGACTGTGCAAAGATTGCTTCCTGTGTTGTGCCAGGCACA
CGGTCTGACTCCGGAACAGGTGGTGGCGATTGCAAGCAACGGCGGCGGCAAACAGGCTCTAGAGAGCATT
GTTGCCCAGCTCTCCAGACCTGATCCGGCGCTAGCCGCGTTGACAAATGATCATCTTGTTGCTCTTGCTT
GTCTTGGCGGACGACCTGCCCTGGATGCTGTGAAAAAGGGGTTGGGGGGCTCTGGATCAGGTAGCTACGC
ACTTGGTCCTTACCAGATTAGCGCACCCCAACTCCCCGCCTATAATGGTCAAACCGTCGGGACCTTTTAC
TACGTAAACGATGCTGGTGGGCTGGAATCCAAAGTATTCTCCTCAGGGGGCCCTACACCCTACCCCAACT
ACGCCAATGCTGGTCATGTAGAAGGGCAGTCAGCACTGTTTATGCGCGATAATGGTATAAGCGAGGGGTT
GGTCTTCCATAACAACCCAGAGGGTACTTGTGGCTTCTGTGTGAATATGACTGAAACCCTTCTGCCCGAA
AATGCCAAGATGACTGTCGTCCCACCTGAAGGCTCCGGTGGTTCAACAAATCTGTCTGACATCATAGAAA
AAGAAACTGGCAAACAACTGGTGATACAAGAAAGTATTCTGATGTTGCCTGAGGAAGTTGAAGAGGTAAT
AGGCAACAAGCCTGAAAGCGATATACTGGTACATACCGCATACGATGAGTCAACTGACGAAAACGTGATG
CTCTTGACATCCGATGCCCCTGAATACAAGCCCTGGGCACTTGTAATCCAAGATAGTAATGGGGAGAACA
AAATCAAAATGTTGTAGTCAGGGCCCTATTCTATAGTGTCACCTAAATGCTAGAGCTCGCTGATCAGCCT
CGACTGTGCCTTCTAGTTGCCAGCCATCTGTTGTTTGCCCCTCCCCCGTGCCTTCCTTGACCCTGGAAGG
TGCCACTCCCACTGTCCTTTCCTAATAAAATGAGGAAATTGCATCGCATTGTCTGAGTAGGTGTCATTCT
ATTCTGGGGGGTGGGGTGGGGCAGGACAGCAAGGGGGAGGATTGGGAAGACAATAGCAGGCATGCTGGGG
ATGCGGTGGGCTCTATGGCTTCTGAGGCGGAAAGAACCAGCTGGGGCTCTAGGGGGTATCCCCACGCTGC
AGTGAGCGGGACTCTGGGGTTCGAAATGACCGACCAAGCGACGCCCAACCTGCCATCACGAGATTTCGAT
TCCACCGCCGCCTTCTATGAAAGGTTGGGCTTCGGAATCGTTTTCCGGGACGCCGGCTGGATGATCCTCC
AGCGCGGGGATCTCATGCTGGAGTTCTTCGCCCACCCCAACTTGTTTATTGCAGCTTATAATGGTTACAA
ATAAAGCAATAGCATCACAAATTTCACAAATAAAGCATTTTTTTCACTGCATTCTAGTTGTGGTTTGTCC
AAACTCATCAATGTATCTTATCATGTCTGTATACCGTCGACCTCTAGCTAGAGCTTGGCGTAATCATGGT
CATAGCTGTTTCCTGTGTGAAATTGTTATCCGCTCACAATTCCACACAACATACGAGCCGGAAGCATAAA
GTGTAAAGCCTGGGGTGCCTAATGAGTGAGCTAACTCACATTAATTGCGTTGCGCTCACTGCCCGCTTTC
CAGTCGGGAAACCTGTCGTGCCAGCT
